>Addgene plasmid #220342 | V5-BS2-NLS (Nucleoplasmin) | addgene full sequence | sequence record 436663 | Addgene NGS Result
CAATGTAACGACAATGACTTCTCCCTGTGCCGCAAGTTTTGATCCGTCATACAATGGCTCACTGCCCGCT
CCTAGATAAAAAGCGCCTCCGTGAATCCACACCATGACAGGAAGATTTTTACTTGGGGTGTCAGGCGCAA
ATACATTGACATACAAGCAATCCTCGGACTGGCGGGGCAGCTCAGTATACGAAAGTGACAGCAAATCAGA
CGGCTGCGGGCAAATAGAGCCGTACGCTGTGGCATCAAGCACATCTTCCCACACTTCAGGCGGCTCAGGT
GCTTTAAAACGCCATTGTCCGACAGGCGGCTTGGCATAGGGGATGCCTTTCCACTTATGTACGCCGTTTT
CCGTTGTGCCTTTTACTTTGCCGTATTGAGTCGTTACTATTTGATGAGTGGTGCTGTCCAGGCCCAGCAG
GGGGTTGGGGATGGGCTTGCCCATGGTGGCATACTCTAGCCTTAAGAGCTGTAATTGAACTGGGAGTGGA
CACCTGTGGAGAGAAAGGCAAAGTGGATGTCAGTAAGACCAATAGGTGCCTATCAGAAACGCAAGAGTCT
TCTCTGTCTCGACAAGCCCAGTTTCTATTGGTCTCCTTAAACCTGTCTTGTAACCTTGATACTTACCTGC
CCAGTGCCTCACGACCAACTTCTGCAGCTTAAGTTCGAGACTGTTGTGTCAGAAGCACTGACTGCGTTAG
CAATTTAACTGTGATAAACTACCGCAATAAAGCTTCTAGTGATCTGACGGTTCACTAAACCAGCTCTGCT
TATATAGACCTCCCACCGTACACGCCTACCGCCCATTTGCGTCAACGGGGCGGGGTTATTACGACATTTT
GGAAAGTCCCGTTGATTTTGGTGCCAAAACAAACTCCCATTGACGTCAATGGGGTGGAGACTTGGAAATC
CCCGTGAGTCAAACCGCTATCCACGCCCATTGGTGTACTGCCAAAACCGCATCACCATGGTAATAGCGAT
GACTAATACGTAGATGTACTGCCAAGTAGGAAAGTCCCGTAAGGTCATGTACTGGGCATAATGCCAGGCG
GGCCATTTACCGTCATTGACGTCAATAGGGGGCGGACTTGGCATATGATACACTTGATGTACTGCCAAGT
GGGCAGTTTACCGTAAATACTCCACCCATTGACGTCAATGGAAAGTCCCTATTGGCGTTACTATGGGAAC
ATACGTCATTATTGACGTCAATGGGCGGGGGTCGTTGGGCGGTCAGCCAGGCGGGCCATTTACCGTAAGT
TATGTAACGCGGAACTCCATATATGGGCTATGAACTAATGACCCCGTAATTGATTACTATTAATAACTAG
TCAATAATCAATGCCAACATGGCGGTCATATTGGACATGAGCCAATATAAATGTACATATTATGATATAG
ATACAACGTATGCAATGGCCAATAGCCAATATTGATTTATGCTATATAACCAATGAATAATATGGCTAAT
GGCCAATATTGAAGATCTCGATCCTCTACGCCGGACGCATCGTGGCCGGAGTACTGCGGTTTATCTCGAT
GGCTACGAGGGCAGACAGTAAGTGGATTTACCATAATCCCTTAATTGTACGCACCGCTAAAACGCGTTCA
GCGCGATCACGGCAGCAGACAGGTAAAAATGGCAACAAACCACCCGAAAAACTGCCGCAATCGCGCCTGA
TAAATTTTAACCGTATGAATACCTATGCAACCAGAGGGTACAGGCCACATTACCCCCACTTAATCCACTG
AAGCTGCCATTTTTCATGGTTTCACCATCCCAGCGAAGGGCCATCCAGCGTGCGTTCCTGTATTTCCGGA
CTATAAAAGGATCTAGGTGAAGATCCTTTTTGATAATCTCATGACCAAAATCACTTAACGTGAGTTTTCG
TTCCACTGAGCGTCAGACCCCGTAGAAAAGATCAAAGGATCTTCTTGAAATCCTTTTTTTCTGCGCGTAA
TCTGCTGCTTGCAAACAAAAAAACCACCGCTACCAGCGGTGGTTTGTTTGCCGGATCAAGAGCTACCAAC
TCTTTTTCCGAAGGTAACTGGCTTCAGCAGAGCGCAGATACCAAATACTGTCCTTCTAGTGTAGCCGTAG
TTAGGCCACCACTTCAAGAACTCTGTAGCACCGCCTACATACCTCGCTCTGCTAATCCTGTTACCAGTGG
CTGCTGCCAGTGGCGATAAGTCGTGTCTTACCGGGTTGGACTCAAGACGATAGTTACCGGATAAGGCGCA
GCGGTCGGGCTGAACGGGGGGTTCGTGCACACAGCCCAGCTTGGAGCGAACGACCTACACCGAACTGAGA
TACCTACAGCGTGAGCTATGAGAAAGCGCCACGCTTCCCGAAGGGAGAAAGGCGGACAGGTATCCGGTAA
GCGGCAGGGTCGGAACAGGAGAGCGCACGAGGGAGCTTCCAGGGGGAAACGCCTGGTATCTTTATAGTCC
TGTCGGGTTTCGCCACCTCTGACTTGAGCGTCGATTTTTGTGATGCTCGTCAGGGGGGCGGAGCCTATGG
AAAAACGCCAGCAACGCGGCCTTTTTACGGTTCCTGGCCTTTTGCTGGCCTTTTGCTCACATGTTCTTTC
CTGCGTTATCCCCTGATTCTGTGGATAACCGTATTACCGCCTTTGAGTGAGCTGATACCGGTTGGGCGTC
GCTTGGTCGGTCATTTCGAACCCCAGAGTCCCGCTCAGAAGAACTCGTCAAGAAGGCGATAGAAGGCGAT
GCGCTGCGAATCGGGAGCGGCGATACCGTAAAGCACGAGGAAGCGGTCAGCCCATTCGCCGCCAAGCTCT
TCAGCAATATCACGGGTAGCCAACGCTATGTCCTGATAGCGGTCCGCCACACCCAGCCGGCCACAGTCGA
TGAATCCAGAAAAGCGGCCATTTTCCACCATGATATTCGGCAAGCAGGCATCGCCATGAGTCACGACGAG
ATCCTCACCATCCGGCATACGCGCCTTGAGCTTGGCGAACAGTTCGGCTGGCGCGAGCCCCTGATGCTCT
TCGTCCAGATCATCCTGATCGACAAGACCGGCTTCCATCCGAGTGCGTGCTCGCTCGATGCGATGTTTCG
CTTGGTGGTCGAATGGGCAGGTAGCCGGATCAAGCGTATGCAGCCGCCGCATTGCATCAGCCATGATGGA
TACTTTCTCGGCAGGAGCAAGGTGAGATGACAGGAGATCCTGCCCCGGCACTTCGCCCAATAGCAGCCAG
TCCCTTCCCGCTTCAGTGACAACGTCGAGCACAGCTGCGCAAGGAACGCCCGTCGTGGCCAGCCACGATA
GCCGCGCTGCCTCGTCCTGCAGTTCATTCAGGGCACCGGACAGGTCGGTCTTGACAAAAAGAACCGGGCG
CCCCTGCGCTGACAGCCGGAACACGGCGGCATCAGAGCAGCCGATTGTCTGTTGTGCCCAGTCATAGCCG
AATAGCCTCTCCACCCAAGCGGCCGGAGAACCTGCGTGCAATCCATCTTGTTCAAGCATGCTAAACGACC
GTCATCCTGTCTCTTGATCAGATCTTGATCCCCTGCGCCATCAGATCCTTGGCGGCAAGAAAGCCATCCA
GTTTACTTTGCAGGGCTTCCCAACCTTACCAGAGGGCGCCCCAGCTGGCAATTCTTTTGAAGCTCACGCT
GCCGCAAGCACTCAGGGCGCAAGGGCTGCTAAAGGAAGCGGAACACGTAGAAAGCCAGTCCGCAGAAACG
GTGCTGACCCCGGATGAATGTCAGCTACTGGGCTATCTGGACAAGGGAAAACGCAAGCGCAAAGAGGATC
CATTAGAATTCGATTTTACCACATTTGTAGAGGTTTTACTTGCTTAAAAAAACCTCCCACATCTCCCCCT
GAACCTGAAACATAAAATGAATGCAATTGTTGTTGTTAACTTGTTTATTGCAGCTTATAATGGTTACAAA
TAAAGCAATAGCATCACAAATTTCACAAATAAAGCATTTTTTTCACTGCATTCTAGTTGTGGTTTGTCCA
AACTCATCAATGTATCTTATCATGTCTGCTCGAAGCGGCCGCCCCAAGGGGTTATGCTAGTTATTGCTCA
GCGGTGGCAGCAGCCAACTCAGCTTCCTTTCGGGCTTTGTTAGCAGCCGGATCAGCTTGCATGCCTGCAG
GTCGACTCTAGAGGATCCCCGGGTACCGAGCCCGAATTCGTTTAAACATTACTTTTTCTTTTTTGCCTGG
CCGGCCTTTTTCGTGGCCGCCGGCCTTTTGGATCCTTCTCCTTTTGAAGGGAATAGCTTCTGCCTTTTTT
CAGATTCGGGATCGTTTTCGATCGTAATCTCTGAGTCTAAAATCAGCGTCTCTCTCGTTTCTTCATGATA
CGCAGGCCAATTCACAGCTTCGGTGCTTGGGTTTCCTGTTTTGGCGAACGTGATCCACGCTGATTGTATC
GTGTGAGAAAGCTGTTTCACCTCATCCGTAATCTCCGCTTTTGCCATTCGTTCCAATCCGTCCAGATTTC
CAAAGACAAAAGGAAGCTCTAATGCGTGAAACGCTTTATTGTACGGCGGCTTCTTCGGGTGCCAATCGAA
CCTGTACATCCAGACAGGGGCGTAATGAGACTGTGCGGATGCATAGGCGACGGCAGGGCGCCAAAATAAT
AAATCAGTCATCATGTGAATTTGGCTTTCCAGAGAACGCGGATACAAATCGGCAACTTTCTCTGCCAGCG
GCTTCCCTAGTAAATACTCGAGCGCTGCATCAAGCGTTTCCTGAGAATGAACGTCTGAATCCGGGGTGAA
AAATAAATATCCTTCATCACGGGTTGTTCCAATTAATAGCGGAATACCGGAAGCAGCCCCTTCTGCGATC
GCTTTTTCTGGTTCTTCAGGCAGCGTTTTCGGATCAAGGGCGGGCTGGAAGAACAGCTGAAAGATATTTT
CTTTTTCTGCAATCCGAAGCTGATCAGCCGCTTTTAGCAAATCTTCCGCAGAAACCGTATGCAATTTATC
CAGTTGGCCCTCGTTAATCCCAAGGACCTGTAAAAAGGCTGCCGAGGTGCTCGCCGCTTGTTCTTTCGTC
ATCGTTCGAGAAGCGCCGCTTTCCATGATTGCTTTCTGGAACAGGCCTTTTGCCGCAGGCATAGCAAGCA
GCGCGGCAATGCTCATCCCGCCGGCGGATTCTCCAAATACTGTTACGTTATCGGGATCACCGCCAAACGC
TGAAATATTCTCTCGCACCCATTTCAGCGCGGCGGCTTGGTCTAAAAGCCCAAGGTTATCAGAATACGCC
TCATTAAATGAAGACAAGTGCAAAAAGCCAAACGGCCCCAGCCGATAGTT
Features (pLannotate 1.2.2; 15 found; start..end, strand, type, name):
    494..626     -  intron         chimeric intron: chimera between introns from human β-globin and immunoglobulin heavy chain genes
    765..964     -  promoter       CMV promoter: human cytomegalovirus (CMV) immediate early promoter
    966..1343    -  enhancer       CMV enhancer: human cytomegalovirus immediate early enhancer
   1536..1819    -  misc_feature   cer region: ColE1-derived recombination site that helps to maintain plasmids as monomers
   1935..2523    +  rep_origin     ori: high-copy-number ColE1/pMB1/pBR322/pUC origin of replication
   2695..3489    -  CDS            NeoR/KanR: aminoglycoside phosphotransferase from Tn5; aph(3')-II (or nptII); confers resistance to neomycin, kanamycin, and G418 (Geneticin®)
   3521..3622    -  CDS            tnpA (fragment): TN5P_ECOLX - Also known as tnp. Experimental evidence at protein level: Swiss-Prot protein existence level 1. Mediates transposition of transposon Tn5 by a 'cut and paste' mechanism. First, the monomeric transposase binds the 19 bp inverted DNA repeats flanking the transposon. Then, dimerization of the DNA- bound transposase creates a synaptic DNA complex. After nicking of the first DNA strand, excision of the transposon proceeds through a series of intermediates. The transposase then mediates the insertion of the transposon at a new site by strand transfer. The activity of the wild- type tran
   3624..3776    +  CDS            tnpA (fragment): TN5P_ECOLX - Also known as tnp. Experimental evidence at protein level: Swiss-Prot protein existence level 1. Mediates transposition of transposon Tn5 by a 'cut and paste' mechanism. First, the monomeric transposase binds the 19 bp inverted DNA repeats flanking the transposon. Then, dimerization of the DNA- bound transposase creates a synaptic DNA complex. After nicking of the first DNA strand, excision of the transposon proceeds through a series of intermediates. The transposase then mediates the insertion of the transposon at a new site by strand transfer. The activity of the wild- type tran
   3797..3865    +  CDS            large T antigen (fragment): large T antigen from SV40 (simian virus 40)
   3888..4009    +  polyA_signal   SV40 poly(A) signal: SV40 polyadenylation signal
   4031..4050    -  terminator     T7 terminator (fragment): transcription terminator for bacteriophage T7 RNA polymerase
   4058..4107    -  CDS            SET1 (fragment): solubility-enhancement tag derived from T7 phage gene 10B
   4114..4169    -  misc_feature   MCS: pUC18/19 multiple cloning site
   4182..4229    -  CDS            nucleoplasmin NLS: bipartite nuclear localization signal from nucleoplasmin
   4236..399     -  CDS            pnbA (across the origin): PNBA_BACSU - Also known as estB. Experimental evidence at protein level: Swiss-Prot protein existence level 1. Catalyzes hydrolysis of several beta-lactam antibiotic PNB esters to the corresponding free acid and PNB alcohol. From Bacillus subtilis (strain 168).
