[The description below was written by a language model from this plasmid's Addgene catalogue record and pLannotate feature annotations shown in this document.]
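Description:
V5-BS2-NLS (Nucleoplasmin) is a 5.3 kb mammalian expression plasmid, built by Gibson cloning on a backbone recorded only as "d0", that directs the Bacillus subtilis esterase BS2 to the nucleus of transfected cells. It replicates in E. coli from a high-copy ColE1/pUC-type origin. A neighbouring ColE1 cer site helps resolve multimers and keep the plasmid monomeric. Selection is with kanamycin through the Tn5-derived NeoR/KanR aminoglycoside phosphotransferase gene. The short tnpA and SV40 large T antigen fragments flagged nearby look like sequence remnants carried along with the resistance cassette and the polyadenylation region, not functional genes. No eukaryotic promoter is annotated for the resistance gene, so the record does not establish whether G418 selection in mammalian cells is possible.

The expression cassette lies on the reverse strand and spans the numbering origin of the sequence. The CMV immediate-early enhancer and promoter are followed by a chimeric β-globin/immunoglobulin intron, which generally improves transcript processing and expression. Next comes the BS2 open reading frame, which the annotation matches to pnbA (estB), the B. subtilis para-nitrobenzyl esterase. According to the catalogue entry, an N-terminal V5 epitope tag is present for detection, although it was not picked up in the feature table. A bipartite nucleoplasmin nuclear localization signal is fused to the C-terminus. Downstream lie multiple-cloning-site remnants, small T7-derived fragments and the SV40 poly(A) signal, whose annotated strand is opposite to that of the cassette.

The stated purpose is expression of BS2 in the nucleus. The associated publication title concerns bioorthogonally masked acylating agents for proximity-dependent RNA labelling. This suggests the localized esterase unmasks such reagents within a defined compartment, with the nucleus being the target here.
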