Addgene plasmid #220342: V5-BS2-NLS (Nucleoplasmin)
Purpose: Mammalian expression vector BS2 in nucleus
Depositing lab: Bryan Dickinson. Publication: Bioorthogonal masked acylating agents for proximity-dependent RNA labelling. Pani S, Qiu T, Kentala K, Azizi SA, Dickinson BC. Nat Chem. 2024 Apr 9. doi: 10.1038/s41557-024-01493-1. PubMed 38594368.
Backbone
  Vector backbone: d0
  Vector type: Mammalian Expression
Growth in bacteria
  Bacterial resistance: Kanamycin, 50 μg/mL
  Growth temperature: 37°C
  Growth strain: DH5alpha
  Copy number: Unknown
Gene/Insert
  Gene/Insert name: BS2
  Species: Bacillus subtilis
  Insert size (bp): 1563
  Promoter: CMV
  Tag / fusion protein: V5 tag (N terminal on insert); NLS (Nucleus localization sequence) (C terminal on insert)
  Cloning method: Gibson Cloning
  Sequencing primers: 5′ CGCAAATGGGCGGTAGGCGTG
Terms and licenses: Academic/Nonprofit Terms; Industry Terms
How to cite: V5-BS2-NLS (Nucleoplasmin) was a gift from Bryan Dickinson (Addgene plasmid # 220342 ; http://n2t.net/addgene:220342 ; RRID:Addgene_220342)
